>Addgene plasmid #162957 | C514-E15: attB5r-RU5u-His6-MBP-nostop-attB1r | addgene full sequence | sequence record 330600 | Addgene NGS Result
CCGCTCCCGGCGGATTTGTCCTACTCAGGAGAGCGTTCACCGACAAACAACAGATAAAACGAAAGGCCCA
GTCTTCCGACTGAGCCTTTCGTTTTATTTGATGCCTGGCAGTTCCCTACTCTCGCGTTAACGCTACCATG
GAGCTCGAATTCTACAGTCACTAATACCATCTAAGTAGTTGATTCATAGTGACTGCATATGTTGTGTTTT
ACAGTATTATGTAGTCTGTTTTTTATGCAAAATCTAATTTAATATATTGATATTTATATCATTTTACGTT
TCTCGTTCAACTTTTGTATACAAAGTGGCGAGGGGCTCGCATCTCTCCTTCACGCGCCCGCCGCCCTACC
TGAGGCCGCCATCCACGCCGGTTGAGTCGCGTTCTGCCGCCTCCCGCCTGTGGTGCCTCCTGAACTGCGT
CCGCCGTCTAGGTAAGTTTAAAGCTCAGGTCGAGACCGGGCCTTTGTCCGGCGCTCCCTTGGAGCCTACC
TAGACTCAGCCGGCTCTCCACGCTTTGCCTGACCCTGCTTGCTCAACTCTACGTCTTTGTTTCGTTTTCT
GTTCTGCGCCGTTACAGATCACCATGCATCACCATCACCATCACGGCAAAATCGAAGAAGGTAAACTGGT
AATCTGGATTAACGGCGATAAAGGCTATAACGGTCTCGCTGAAGTCGGTAAGAAATTCGAGAAAGATACC
GGAATTAAAGTCACCGTTGAGCATCCGGATAAACTGGAAGAGAAATTCCCACAGGTTGCGGCAACTGGCG
ATGGCCCTGACATTATCTTCTGGGCACACGACCGCTTTGGTGGCTACGCTCAATCTGGCCTGTTGGCTGA
AATCACCCCGGACAAAGCGTTCCAGGACAAGCTGTATCCGTTTACCTGGGATGCCGTACGTTACAACGGC
AAGCTGATTGCTTACCCGATCGCTGTTGAAGCGTTATCGCTGATTTATAACAAAGATCTGCTGCCGAACC
CGCCAAAAACCTGGGAAGAGATCCCGGCGCTGGATAAAGAACTGAAAGCGAAAGGTAAGAGCGCGCTGAT
GTTCAACCTGCAAGAACCGTACTTCACCTGGCCGCTGATTGCTGCTGACGGGGGTTATGCGTTCAAGTAT
GAAAACGGCAAGTACGACATTAAAGACGTGGGCGTGGATAACGCTGGCGCGAAAGCGGGTCTGACCTTCC
TGGTTGACCTGATTAAAAACAAACACATGAATGCAGACACCGATTACTCCATCGCAGAAGCTGCCTTTAA
TAAAGGCGAAACAGCGATGACCATCAACGGCCCGTGGGCATGGTCCAACATCGACACCAGCAAAGTGAAT
TATGGTGTAACGGTACTGCCGACCTTCAAGGGTCAACCATCCAAACCGTTCGTTGGCGTGCTGAGCGCAG
GTATTAACGCCGCCAGTCCGAACAAAGAGCTGGCAAAAGAGTTCCTCGAAAACTATCTGCTGACTGATGA
AGGTCTGGAAGCGGTTAATAAAGACAAACCGCTGGGTGCCGTAGCGCTGAAGTCTTACGAGGAAGAGTTG
GCGAAAGATCCACGTATTGCCGCCACCATGGAAAACGCCCAGAAAGGTGAAATCATGCCGAACATCCCGC
AGATGTCCGCTTTCTGGTATGCCGTGCGTACTGCGGTGATCAACGCCGCCAGCGGTCGTCAGACTGTCGA
TGAAGCCCTGAAAGACGCGCAGACTAATTCGACAACTTTGTACAAAAAAGTTGAACGAGAAACGTAAAAT
GATATAAATATCAATATATTAAATTAGATTTTGCATAAAAAACAGACTACATAATACTGTAAAACACAAC
ATATGCAGTCACTATGAACCAACTACTTAGATGGTATTAGTGACCTGTAGAATTCGAGCTCTAGAGCTGC
AGGGCGGCCGCGATATCCCCTATAGTGAGTCGTATTACATGGTCATAGCTGTTTCCTGGCAGCTCTGGCC
CGTGTCTCAAAATCTCTGATGTTACATTGCACAAGATCGGTACCCGGGGATCCTCTAGACCAGCCAGGAC
AGAAATGCCTCGACTTCGCTGCTACCCAAGGTTGCCGGGTGACGCACACCGTGGAAACGGATGAAGGCAC
GAACCCAGTGGACATAAGCCTGTTCGGTTCGTAAGCTGTAATGCAAGTAGCGTATGCGCTCACGCAACTG
GTCCAGAACCTTGACCGAACGCAGCGGTGGTAACGGCGCAGTGGCGGTTTTCATGGCTTGTTATGACTGT
TTTTTTGGGGTACAGTCTATGCCTCGGGCATCCAAGCAGCAAGCGCGTTACGCCGTGGGTCGATGTTTGA
TGTTATGGAGCAGCAACGATGTTACGCAGCAGGGCAGTCGCCCTAAAACAAAGTTAAACATTATGAGGGA
AGCGGTGATCGCCGAAGTATCGACTCAACTATCAGAGGTAGTTGGCGTCATCGAGCGCCATCTCGAACCG
ACGTTGCTGGCCGTACATTTGTACGGCTCCGCAGTGGATGGCGGCCTGAAGCCACACAGTGATATTGATT
TGCTGGTTACGGTGACCGTAAGGCTTGATGAAACAACGCGGCGAGCTTTGATCAACGACCTTTTGGAAAC
TTCGGCTTCCCCTGGAGAGAGCGAGATTCTCCGCGCTGTAGAAGTCACCATTGTTGTGCACGACGACATC
ATTCCGTGGCGTTATCCAGCTAAGCGCGAACTGCAATTTGGAGAATGGCAGCGCAATGACATTCTTGCAG
GTATCTTCGAGCCAGCCACGATCGACATTGATCTGGCTATCTTGCTGACAAAAGCAAGAGAACATAGCGT
TGCCTTGGTAGGTCCAGCGGCGGAGGAACTCTTTGATCCGGTTCCTGAACAGGATCTATTTGAGGCGCTA
AATGAAACCTTAACGCTATGGAACTCGCCGCCCGACTGGGCTGGCGATGAGCGAAATGTAGTGCTTACGT
TGTCCCGCATTTGGTACAGCGCAGTAACCGGCAAAATCGCGCCGAAGGATGTCGCTGCCGACTGGGCAAT
GGAGCGCCTGCCGGCCCAGTATCAGCCCGTCATACTTGAAGCTAGACAGGCTTATCTTGGACAAGAAGAA
GATCGCTTGGCCTCGCGCGCAGATCAGTTGGAAGAATTTGTCCACTACGTGAAAGGCGAGATCACCAAGG
TAGTCGGCAAATAACCCTCGAGCCACCCATGACCAAAATCCCTTAACGTGAGTTACGCGTCGTTCCACTG
AGCGTCAGACCCCGTAGAAAAGATCAAAGGATCTTCTTGAGATCCTTTTTTTCTGCGCGTAATCTGCTGC
TTGCAAACAAAAAAACCACCGCTACCAGCGGTGGTTTGTTTGCCGGATCAAGAGCTACCAACTCTTTTTC
CGAAGGTAACTGGCTTCAGCAGAGCGCAGATACCAAATACTGTTCTTCTAGTGTAGCCGTAGTTAGGCCA
CCACTTCAAGAACTCTGTAGCACCGCCTACATACCTCGCTCTGCTAATCCTGTTACCAGTGGCTGCTGCC
AGTGGCGATAAGTCGTGTCTTACCGGGTTGGACTCAAGACGATAGTTACCGGATAAGGCGCAGCGGTCGG
GCTGAACGGGGGGTTCGTGCACACAGCCCAGCTTGGAGCGAACGACCTACACCGAACTGAGATACCTACA
GCGTGAGCTATGAGAAAGCGCCACGCTTCCCGAAGGGAGAAAGGCGGACAGGTATCCGGTAAGCGGCAGG
GTCGGAACAGGAGAGCGCACGAGGGAGCTTCCAGGGGGAAACGCCTGGTATCTTTATAGTCCTGTCGGGT
TTCGCCACCTCTGACTTGAGCGTCGATTTTTGTGATGCTCGTCAGGGGGGCGGAGCCTATGGAAAAACGC
CAGCAACGCGGCCTTTTTACGGTTCCTGGCCTTTTGCTGGCCTTTTGCTCACATGTTCTTTCCTGCGTTA
TCCCCTGATTCTGTGGATAACCGTATTACCGCTAGCCAGGAAGAGTTTGTAGAAACGCAAAAAGGCCATC
CGTCAGGATGGCCTTCTGCTTAGTTTGATGCCTGGCAGTTTATGGCGGGCGTCCTGCCCGCCACCCTCCG
GGCCGTTGCTTCACAACGTTCAAAT
Features (pLannotate 1.2.2; 13 found; start..end, strand, type, name):
     54..97      +  terminator     rrnB T1 terminator: Escherichia coli rrnB; transcription terminator T1 from the E. coli rrnB gene
    185..306     -  protein_bind   attR5: mutant version of attR; recombination site for the Gateway® LR reaction LR Clonase™
    312..580     +  LTR            5' LTR (truncated): truncated 5' long terminal repeat (LTR) from human T-cell leukemia virus (HTLV) type 1
    587..604     +  CDS            7xHis (fragment): 6xHis affinity tag
    608..1705    +  CDS            MBP: maltose binding protein from E. coli; malE (mutated); This version of the gene does not encode a signal sequence, so MBP will remain in the cytosol.
   1712..1836    +  protein_bind   attR1: mutant version of attR; recombination site for the Gateway® LR reaction LR Clonase™
   1909..1927    -  promoter       T7 promoter: promoter for bacteriophage T7 RNA polymerase
   1997..2019    +  misc_feature   MCS (fragment): pUC18/19 multiple cloning site
   2111..2134    +  promoter       Pc promoter (fragment): intI1 (promoter lies within the coding sequence); class 1 integron promoter
   2310..2366    +  CDS            GmR (fragment): gentamycin acetyltransferase; aacC1; confers resistance to gentamycin
   2373..3164    +  CDS            SmR: aminoglycoside adenylyltransferase (Murphy, 1985); aadA; confers resistance to spectinomycin and streptomycin
   3257..3845    +  rep_origin     ori: high-copy-number ColE1/pMB1/pBR322/pUC origin of replication
   3980..4007    -  terminator     rrnB T2 terminator: transcription terminator T2 from the E. coli rrnB gene
