[The description below was written by a language model from this plasmid's Addgene catalogue record and pLannotate feature annotations shown in this document.]
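Description:
C514-E15: attB5r-RU5u-His6-MBP-nostop-attB1r is a Gateway multisite entry clone built on the pDonr235 donor backbone and catalogued as a synthetic biology vector. It is a small plasmid of about 4.1 kb, propagated in E. coli at high copy from a ColE1/pUC-type origin. Selection is with spectinomycin through the aadA (SmR) aminoglycoside adenylyltransferase gene, which sits downstream of fragments of a class 1 integron Pc promoter and a gentamicin resistance gene. These fragments appear to be remnants of the cassette's origin. The rrnB T1 and T2 terminators flank the cloning region and insulate it from backbone transcription. A T7 promoter lies next to the insert on the opposite strand.

The synthetic insert lies between two Gateway recombination sites annotated as attR5 and attR1, which are the sites used in LR Clonase reactions. It begins with a truncated HTLV-1 5' LTR corresponding to the RU5 segment, which serves here as an upstream 5' untranslated region. A His6 affinity tag follows, fused to E. coli maltose-binding protein lacking its signal sequence, so the fusion stays in the cytosol. The MBP reading frame has no stop codon, so translation can continue across the attB1 junction into a gene of interest supplied by a second entry clone. The module therefore provides an N-terminal His6-MBP purification and solubility tag together with its 5' UTR, for combinatorial assembly of expression clones by site-specific recombination. No promoter for the cassette is annotated within the insert.

The catalogue purpose field describes N-terminal FLAG-tagged fusions. However, the construct name, the insert description and the feature table all indicate His6-MBP, and no FLAG tag is annotated.
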