Addgene plasmid #162957: C514-E15: attB5r-RU5u-His6-MBP-nostop-attB1r
Purpose: Gateway attB5r/attB1r entry clone for generation of N-terminal FLAG-tagged fusion proteins
Depositing lab: Dominic Esposito. Depositing organization: National Cancer Institute (NCI). Publication: Combinatorial assembly of clone libraries using site-specific recombination. Wall VE, Garvey LA, Mehalko JL, Procter LV, Esposito D. Methods Mol Biol. 2014;1116:193-208. doi: 10.1007/978-1-62703-764-8_14. PubMed 24395366.
Backbone
  Vector backbone: pDonr235
  Vector type: Synthetic Biology
Growth in bacteria
  Bacterial resistance: Spectinomycin, 50 μg/mL
  Growth temperature: 37°C
  Growth strain: DH5alpha
  Copy number: High Copy
Gene/Insert
  Gene/Insert name: His6-Maltose-binding protein fusion tag with upstream HTLV RU5 5' UTR
  Species: Synthetic
  Cloning method: Gateway Cloning
Terms and licenses: Academic/Nonprofit Terms; Industry Terms: Not Available to Industry
How to cite: C514-E15: attB5r-RU5u-His6-MBP-nostop-attB1r was a gift from Dominic Esposito (Addgene plasmid # 162957 ; http://n2t.net/addgene:162957 ; RRID:Addgene_162957)
